Addgene plasmid #144980: TFORF3504
Purpose: Lentiviral vector for overexpressing transcription factor ORFs with unique 24-bp barcodes. Barcodes facilitate identification of transcription factors in pooled screens.
Depositing lab: Feng Zhang. Depositing organization: Broad Institute. Publication: A transcription factor atlas of directed differentiation. Joung J, Ma S, Tay T, Geiger-Schuller KR, Kirchgatterer PC, Verdine VK, Guo B, Arias-Garcia MA, Allen WE, Singh A, Kuksenko O, Abudayyeh OO, Gootenberg JS, Fu Z, Macrae RK, Buenrostro JD, Regev A, Zhang F. Cell. 2023 Jan 5;186(1):209-229.e26. doi: 10.1016/j.cell.2022.11.026. PubMed 36608654.
Backbone
  Vector backbone: pLX_TRC317
  Backbone manufacturer: Broad Institute Genetic Perturbation Platform
  Backbone size w/o insert (bp): 8264
  Vector type: Mammalian Expression, Lentiviral
  Selectable markers: Puromycin
Growth in bacteria
  Bacterial resistance: Ampicillin, 100 μg/mL
  Growth temperature: 37°C
  Growth strain: NEB Stable
  Copy number: High Copy
Gene/Insert
  Gene/Insert name: ZNF543
  Species: H. sapiens (human)
  Insert size (bp): 2009
  Entrez Gene: ZNF543
  Promoter: EF1a
  Tag / fusion protein: V5 (C terminal on insert)
  Cloning method: Gateway Cloning
  Sequencing primers: 5′ GGGTGGAGACTGAAGTTAGGCCAG; 3′ CACATAGCGTAAAAGGAGCAACATAG
Resource information
  A portion of this plasmid was derived from a plasmid made by: Broad Institute Genetic Perturbation Platform
Terms and licenses: Academic/Nonprofit Terms; Industry Terms: Not Available to Industry
Depositor comments: NM_213598.3 Please test multiple small colonies in case of plasmid recombination. To make this collection available in a timely manner, a portion of this collection was not fully sequenced by Addgene. If an Addgene verified full plasmid sequence is not available, please contact us prior to placing an order to request the full sequence.
How to cite: TFORF3504 was a gift from Feng Zhang (Addgene plasmid # 144980 ; http://n2t.net/addgene:144980 ; RRID:Addgene_144980)
