[The description below was written by a language model from this plasmid's Addgene catalogue record and pLannotate feature annotations shown in this document.]
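Description:
TFORF3504 is a lentiviral mammalian expression plasmid built on the pLX_TRC317 backbone and carrying the human zinc-finger gene ZNF543, one member of a barcoded collection of transcription factor ORFs. In bacteria it is maintained through a high-copy ColE1/pUC-type origin and selected with ampicillin via the bla gene; an f1 origin and remnants of a lac/lacZα cloning region with T7 and T3 promoters are also present. The depositor notes that the plasmid can recombine, as is common for constructs with repeated LTR sequences.

The viral portion has a third-generation layout. An RSV promoter drives a truncated HIV-1 5' LTR, followed by the Ψ packaging signal, a gag fragment, the RRE for Rev-dependent export, and a cPPT/CTS. It ends in a self-inactivating ΔU3 3' LTR, followed by an SV40 polyadenylation signal. Within the transfer region, an SV40 early promoter/origin segment sits upstream of the puromycin N-acetyltransferase gene, allowing selection of transduced cells. The EF-1α promoter then drives the ZNF543 ORF, which was introduced by Gateway cloning and is flanked by attB1 and attB2 sites. It is fused at its C terminus to a V5 epitope tag for detection, and a WPRE downstream enhances transcript expression.

The annotation tool matched only the two ends of the ORF to ZNF543, leaving the central part unannotated. It also does not mark the unique 24-bp barcode described in the catalogue entry, so the barcode's position is not stated in the record. The barcode lets each transcription factor be identified in pooled overexpression screens, such as those probing directed differentiation.
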