Features (pLannotate 1.2.2; 35 found; start..end, strand, type, name):
      5..231     +  promoter       RSV promoter: Rous sarcoma virus enhancer/promoter
    232..412     +  LTR            5' LTR (truncated): truncated 5' long terminal repeat (LTR) from HIV-1
    459..584     +  misc_feature   HIV-1 Ψ: packaging signal of human immunodeficiency virus type 1
    568..931     +  CDS            HIV-1 gag (fragment): gag protein from human immunodeficiency virus 1; gag
   1077..1310    +  misc_feature   RRE: The Rev response element (RRE) of HIV-1 allows for Rev-dependent mRNA export from the nucleus to the cytoplasm.
   1687..1713    +  CDS            Rev (fragment): human immunodeficiency virus 1 (HIV-1) Rev protein; rev; enhances nuclear export of unspliced and incompletely spliced viral mRNAs
   1720..1743    +  promoter       SV40 promoter (fragment): SV40 early promoter
   1744..1815    +  promoter       SV40 promoter (fragment): SV40 enhancer and early promoter
   1839..1974    +  rep_origin     SV40 ori: SV40 origin of replication
   2020..2616    +  CDS            PuroR (fragment): puromycin N-acetyltransferase; pac from Streptomyces; confers resistance to puromycin
   2665..2782    +  misc_feature   cPPT/CTS: central polypurine tract and central termination sequence of HIV-1
   2847..2913    +  CDS            small t antigen (fragment): SV40 (simian virus 40) small t antigen
   2920..4098    +  promoter       EF-1α promoter: strong constitutive promoter for human elongation factor EF-1α
   4119..4136    +  protein_bind   attB1 (fragment): mutant version of attB; core recombination site for the Gateway® BP reaction BP Clonase™
   4145..4822    +  CDS            ZNF543 (fragment): ZN543_HUMAN - Experimental evidence at protein level: Swiss-Prot protein existence level 1. May be involved in transcriptional regulation. From Homo sapiens (Human).
   5834..5944    +  CDS            ZNF543 (fragment): ZN543_HUMAN - Experimental evidence at protein level: Swiss-Prot protein existence level 1. May be involved in transcriptional regulation. From Homo sapiens (Human).
   5952..5969    -  protein_bind   attB2 (fragment): mutant version of attB; core recombination site for the Gateway® BP reaction BP Clonase™
   5978..6019    +  CDS            V5 tag: epitope tag from simian virus 5
   6035..6088    +  promoter       U6 promoter (fragment): RNA polymerase III promoter for human U6 snRNA
   6130..6718    +  misc_feature   WPRE: woodchuck hepatitis virus posttranscriptional regulatory element
   6769..6788    +  misc_feature   cPPT/CTS (fragment): central polypurine tract and central termination sequence of HIV-1
   6790..7023    +  LTR            3' LTR (ΔU3): self-inactivating 3' long terminal repeat (LTR) from HIV-1
   7101..7222    +  polyA_signal   SV40 poly(A) signal: SV40 polyadenylation signal
   7262..7397    +  rep_origin     SV40 ori: SV40 origin of replication
   7418..7436    -  promoter       T7 promoter: promoter for bacteriophage T7 RNA polymerase
   7444..7599    +  CDS            lacZα (fragment): LacZα fragment of β-galactosidase; lacZ fragment
   7604..8032    +  rep_origin     f1 ori (sequence partly withheld): f1 bacteriophage origin of replication; arrow indicates direction of (+) strand synthesis
   8085..8189    +  promoter       AmpR promoter: bla
   8190..9050    +  CDS            AmpR: β-lactamase; bla; confers resistance to ampicillin, carbenicillin, and related antibiotics
   9221..9809    +  rep_origin     ori: high-copy-number ColE1/pMB1/pBR322/pUC origin of replication
   9992..10084   +  CDS            lacI (fragment): lac repressor; lacI; The lac repressor binds to the lac operator to inhibit transcription in E. coli. This inhibition can be relieved by adding lactose or isopropyl-β-D-thiogalactopyranoside (IPTG).
  10097..10118   +  protein_bind   CAP binding site: CAP binding activates transcription in the presence of cAMP. E. coli catabolite activator protein
  10133..10163   +  promoter       lac promoter: promoter for the E. coli lac operon
  10171..10187   +  protein_bind   lac operator: The lac repressor binds to the lac operator to inhibit transcription in E. coli. This inhibition can be relieved by adding lactose or isopropyl-β-D-thiogalactopyranoside (IPTG). lac repressor encoded by lacI
  10232..10250   +  promoter       T3 promoter: promoter for bacteriophage T3 RNA polymerase
>Addgene plasmid #144980 | TFORF3504 | addgene full sequence | sequence record 404549 | Addgene NGS Result
TTAATGTAGTCTTATGCAATACTCTTGTAGTCTTGCAACATGGTAACGATGAGTTAGCAACATGCCTTAC
AAGGAGAGAAAAAGCACCGTGCATGCCGATTGGTGGAAGTAAGGTGGTACGATCGTGCCTTATTAGGAAG
GCAACAGACGGGTCTGACATGGATTGGACGAACCACTGAATTGCCGCATTGCAGAGATATTGTATTTAAG
TGCCTAGCTCGATACATAAACGGGTCTCTCTGGTTAGACCAGATCTGAGCCTGGGAGCTCTCTGGCTAAC
TAGGGAACCCACTGCTTAAGCCTCAATAAAGCTTGCCTTGAGTGCTTCAAGTAGTGTGTGCCCGTCTGTT
GTGTGACTCTGGTAACTAGAGATCCCTCAGACCCTTTTAGTCAGTGTGGAAAATCTCTAGCAGTGGCGCC
CGAACAGGGACTTGAAAGCGAAAGGGAAACCAGAGGAGCTCTCTCGACGCAGGACTCGGCTTGCTGAAGC
GCGCACGGCAAGAGGCGAGGGGCGGCGACTGGTGAGTACGCCAAAAATTTTGACTAGCGGAGGCTAGAAG
GAGAGAGATGGGTGCGAGAGCGTCAGTATTAAGCGGGGGAGAATTAGATCGCGATGGGAAAAAATTCGGT
TAAGGCCAGGGGGAAAGAAAAAATATAAATTAAAACATATAGTATGGGCAAGCAGGGAGCTAGAACGATT
CGCAGTTAATCCTGGCCTGTTAGAAACATCAGAAGGCTGTAGACAAATACTGGGACAGCTACAACCATCC
CTTCAGACAGGATCAGAAGAACTTAGATCATTATATAATACAGTAGCAACCCTCTATTGTGTGCATCAAA
GGATAGAGATAAAAGACACCAAGGAAGCTTTAGACAAGATAGAGGAAGAGCAAAACAAAAGTAAGACCAC
CGCACAGCAAGCGGCCGCTGATCTTCAGACCTGGAGGAGGAGATATGAGGGACAATTGGAGAAGTGAATT
ATATAAATATAAAGTAGTAAAAATTGAACCATTAGGAGTAGCACCCACCAAGGCAAAGAGAAGAGTGGTG
CAGAGAGAAAAAAGAGCAGTGGGAATAGGAGCTTTGTTCCTTGGGTTCTTGGGAGCAGCAGGAAGCACTA
TGGGCGCAGCGTCAATGACGCTGACGGTACAGGCCAGACAATTATTGTCTGGTATAGTGCAGCAGCAGAA
CAATTTGCTGAGGGCTATTGAGGCGCAACAGCATCTGTTGCAACTCACAGTCTGGGGCATCAAGCAGCTC
CAGGCAAGAATCCTGGCTGTGGAAAGATACCTAAAGGATCAACAGCTCCTGGGGATTTGGGGTTGCTCTG
GAAAACTCATTTGCACCACTGCTGTGCCTTGGAATGCTAGTTGGAGTAATAAATCTCTGGAACAGATTTG
GAATCACACGACCTGGATGGAGTGGGACAGAGAAATTAACAATTACACAAGCTTAATACACTCCTTAATT
GAAGAATCGCAAAACCAGCAAGAAAAGAATGAACAAGAATTATTGGAATTAGATAAATGGGCAAGTTTGT
GGAATTGGTTTAACATAACAAATTGGCTGTGGTATATAAAATTATTCATAATGATAGTAGGAGGCTTGGT
AGGTTTAAGAATAGTTTTTGCTGTACTTTCTATAGTGAATAGAGTTAGGCAGGGATATTCACCATTATCG
TTTCAGACCCACCTCCCAACCCCGAGGGGACCCATGCATTGCATCTCAATTAGTCAGCAACCAGGTGTGG
AAAGTCCCCAGGCTCCCCAGCAGGCAGAAGTATGCAAAGCATGCGTCTCAATTAGTCAGCAACCATAGTC
CCGCCCCTAACTCCGCCCATCCCGCCCCTAACTCCGCCCAGTTCCGCCCATTCTCCGCCCCATGGCTGAC
TAATTTTTTTTATTTATGCAGAGGCCGAGGCCGCCTCGGCCTCTGAGCTATTCCAGAAGTAGTGAGGAGG
CTTTTTTGGAGGCCTAGGCTTTTGCAAAAAGCTTTCTAGAGGTACCACCGGAGCTTACCATGACCGAGTA
CAAGCCCACGGTGCGCCTCGCCACCCGCGACGACGTCCCCAGGGCCGTACGCACCCTCGCCGCCGCGTTC
GCCGACTACCCCGCCACGCGCCACACCGTCGATCCGGACCGCCACATCGAGCGGGTCACCGAGCTGCAAG
AACTCTTCCTCACGCGCGTCGGGCTCGACATCGGCAAGGTGTGGGTCGCGGACGACGGCGCCGCCGTGGC
GGTCTGGACCACGCCGGAGAGCGTCGAAGCGGGGGCGGTGTTCGCCGAGATCGGCCCGCGCATGGCCGAG
TTGAGCGGTTCCCGGCTGGCCGCGCAGCAACAGATGGAAGGCCTCCTGGCGCCGCACCGGCCCAAGGAGC
CCGCGTGGTTCCTGGCCACCGTCGGCGTCTCGCCCGACCACCAGGGCAAGGGTCTGGGCAGCGCCGTCGT
GCTCCCCGGAGTGGAGGCGGCCGAGCGCGCCGGGGTGCCCGCCTTCCTGGAGACCTCCGCGCCCCGCAAC
CTCCCCTTCTACGAGCGGCTCGGCTTCACCGTCACCGCCGACGTCGAGGTGCCCGAAGGACCGCGCACCT
GGTGCATGACCCGCAAGCCCGGTGCCAGTTAACGAATTCTAGATCTTGAGACAAATGGCAGTATTCATCC
ACAATTTTAAAAGAAAAGGGGGGATTGGGGGGTACAGTGCAGGGGAAAGAATAGTAGACATAATAGCAAC
AGACATACAAACTAAAGAATTACAAAAACAAATTACAAAAATTCAAAATTTTCGGGTTTATTACAGGGAC
AGCAGAGATCCACTTTGGCGCCGGCTCGAGGCCTGCAGGTGCAAAGATGGATAAAGTTTTAAACAGAGAG
GAATCTTTGCAGCTAATGGACCTTCTAGGTCTTGAAAGGAGTGGGAATTGGCTCCGGTGCCCGTCAGTGG
GCAGAGCGCACATCGCCCACAGTCCCCGAGAAGTTGGGGGGAGGGGTCGGCAATTGAACCGGTGCCTAGA
GAAGGTGGCGCGGGGTAAACTGGGAAAGTGATGTCGTGTACTGGCTCCGCCTTTTTCCCGAGGGTGGGGG
AGAACCGTATATAAGTGCAGTAGTCGCCGTGAACGTTCTTTTTCGCAACGGGTTTGCCGCCAGAACACAG
GTAAGTGCCGTGTGTGGTTCCCGCGGGCCTGGCCTCTTTACGGGTTATGGCCCTTGCGTGCCTTGAATTA
CTTCCACCTGGCTGCAGTACGTGATTCTTGATCCCGAGCTTCGGGTTGGAAGTGGGTGGGAGAGTTCGAG
GCCTTGCGCTTAAGGAGCCCCTTCGCCTCGTGCTTGAGTTGAGGCCTGGCCTGGGCGCTGGGGCCGCCGC
GTGCGAATCTGGTGGCACCTTCGCGCCTGTCTCGCTGCTTTCGATAAGTCTCTAGCCATTTAAAATTTTT
GATGACCTGCTGCGACGCTTTTTTTCTGGCAAGATAGTCTTGTAAATGCGGGCCAAGATCTGCACACTGG
TATTTCGGTTTTTGGGGCCGCGGGCGGCGACGGGGCCCGTGCGTCCCAGCGCACATGTTCGGCGAGGCGG
GGCCTGCGAGCGCGGCCACCGAGAATCGGACGGGGGTAGTCTCAAGCTGGCCGGCCTGCTCTGGTGCCTG
GCCTCGCGCCGCCGTGTATCGCCCCGCCCTGGGCGGCAAGGCTGGCCCGGTCGGCACCAGTTGCGTGAGC
GGAAAGATGGCCGCTTCCCGGCCCTGCTGCAGGGAGCTCAAAATGGAGGACGCGGCGCTCGGGAGAGCGG
GCGGGTGAGTCACCCACACAAAGGAAAAGGGCCTTTCCGTCCTCAGCCGTCGCTTCATGTGACTCCACGG
AGTACCGGGCGCCGTCCAGGCACCTCGATTAGTTCTCGAGCTTTTGGAGTACGTCGTCTTTAGGTTGGGG
GGAGGGGTTTTATGCGATGGAGTTTCCCCACACTGAGTGGGTGGAGACTGAAGTTAGGCCAGCTTGGCAC
TTGATGTAATTCTCCTTGGAATTTGCCCTTTTTGAGTTTGGATCTTGGTTCATTCTCAAGCCTCAGACAG
TGGTTCAAAGTTTTTTTCTTCCATTTCAGGTGTCGTGAGGCTAGCATCGATTGATCAACAAGTTTGTACA
AAAAAGTTGGCACCATGGCAGCCTCGGCGCAGGTGTCTGTGACCTTTGAGGATGTGGCTGTGACATTCAC
CCAGGAGGAGTGGGGACAGTTGGATGCAGCCCAGAGAACCTTGTATCAGGAGGTGATGCTGGAGACCTGC
GGACTTCTCATGTCTCTGGGCTGTCCTTTGTTCAAACCAGAGCTGATCTACCAGTTGGATCACAGACAGG
AGCTATGGATGGCTACAAAAGACCTCTCCCAAAGCTCCTATCCAGGTGACAACACAAAACCCAAGACCAC
AGAGCCTACCTTTTCTCACCTGGCCTTGCCTGAGGAAGTCTTACTCCAGGAACAACTGACACAAGGAGCC
TCAAAGAACTCCCAATTAGGGCAATCCAAGGATCAGGATGGGCCATCTGAAATGCAAGAAGTCCACTTGA
AAATAGGGATAGGCCCCCAGCGGGGGAAGCTGCTGGAGAAAATGAGTTCTGAACGTGATGGTTTGGGGTC
AGATGATGGTGTATGTACAAAGATTACACAGAAACAAGTTTCAACAGAAGGTGATCTCTATGAATGTGAT
TCACATGGACCAGTTACAGATGCCTTGATTCGCGAAGAGAAAAATTCCTATAAATGTGAGGAATGCGGGA
AAGTGTTTAAAAAGAATGCCCTCCTTGTTCAGCATGAACGGATTCACACTCAAGTGAAGCCCTATGAATG
CACAGAGTGTGGGAAAACCTTTAGCAAGAGCACTCATCTTCTTCAGCACCTCATCATCCACACTGGGGAG
AAGCCCTATAAGTGCATGGAGTGTGGGAAGGCTTTTAACCGCAGGTCACACCTCACACGGCACCAGCGGA
TTCACAGTGGAGAGAAGCCTTATAAGTGCAGTGAATGTGGAAAGGCCTTCACCCACCGCTCCACTTTTGT
CTTGCATCACAGGAGCCACACTGGAGAAAAACCCTTTGTGTGCAAAGAGTGTGGCAAAGCCTTTCGAGAT
AGGCCAGGTTTCATTCGACACTACATCATCCACACGGGAGAGAAGCCCTATGAGTGCATTGAGTGTGGGA
AGGCCTTCAACCGCCGGTCATACCTCACGTGGCACCAACAGATTCACACTGGAGTGAAACCCTTTGAATG
CAACGAGTGTGGAAAAGCTTTTTGCGAGAGTGCAGACCTCATTCAACACTACATTATCCACACTGGGGAG
AAGCCCTATAAGTGCATGGAGTGTGGGAAGGCGTTCAACCGTAGGTCACACCTCAAGCAGCATCAACGGA
TTCACACTGGGGAGAAGCCTTATGAATGCAGTGAATGTGGAAAGGCCTTCACCCACTGCTCCACTTTTGT
CTTGCATAAAAGGACCCACACAGGAGAAAAACCCTATGAATGCAAAGAATGTGGAAAAGCCTTTAGTGAT
AGGGCAGACCTCATTCGCCACTTCAGCATCCACACTGGAGAGAAACCCTATGAGTGCGTGGAGTGTGGAA
AGGCCTTCAACCGCAGCTCACACCTCACGAGGCACCAACAGATTCACACTGGAGAGAAACCCTATGAATG
CATCCAGTGTGGGAAAGCCTTTTGCCGGAGCGCAAACCTTATTCGACACTCCATCATTCACACTGGAGAG
AAGCCGTATGAATGCAGTGAGTGTGGAAAGGCTTTTAATCGCGGCTCATCCCTCACACATCATCAAAGGA
TTCATACTGGGAGAAACCCTACCATTGTAACAGATGTGGGAAGACCTTTTATGACTGCACAGACTTCAGT
CAACATCCAGGAACTTTTATTAGGGAAAGAGTTTTTGAATATCACCACTGAAGAAAATCTGTGGTTGCCA
ACTTTCTTGTACAAAGTGGTTGATATCGGTAAGCCTATCCCTAACCCTCTCCTCGGTCTCGATTCTACGT
AGTAATGAACTAGTCCGTAACTTGAAAGTATTTCGATTTCTTGGCTTTATATATCTTGTGGAAAGGACGA
GGCCTTAGCGAAGAGGTGACAGACACGCGTTAAGTCGACAATCAACCTCTGGATTACAAAATTTGTGAAA
GATTGACTGGTATTCTTAACTATGTTGCTCCTTTTACGCTATGTGGATACGCTGCTTTAATGCCTTTGTA
TCATGCTATTGCTTCCCGTATGGCTTTCATTTTCTCCTCCTTGTATAAATCCTGGTTGCTGTCTCTTTAT
GAGGAGTTGTGGCCCGTTGTCAGGCAACGTGGCGTGGTGTGCACTGTGTTTGCTGACGCAACCCCCACTG
GTTGGGGCATTGCCACCACCTGTCAGCTCCTTTCCGGGACTTTCGCTTTCCCCCTCCCTATTGCCACGGC
GGAACTCATCGCCGCCTGCCTTGCCCGCTGCTGGACAGGGGCTCGGCTGTTGGGCACTGACAATTCCGTG
GTGTTGTCGGGGAAATCATCGTCCTTTCCTTGGCTGCTCGCCTGTGTTGCCACCTGGATTCTGCGCGGGA
CGTCCTTCTGCTACGTCCCTTCGGCCCTCAATCCAGCGGACCTTCCTTCCCGCGGCCTGCTGCCGGCTCT
GCGGCCTCTTCCGCGTCTTCGCCTTCGCCCTCAGACGAGTCGGATCTCCCTTTGGGCCGCCTCCCCGCGT
CGACTTTAAGACCAATGACTTACAAGGCAGCTGTAGATCTTAGCCACTTTTTAAAAGAAAAGGGGGGACT
GGAAGGGCTAATTCACTCCCAACGAAGACAAGATCTGCTTTTTGCTTGTACTGGGTCTCTCTGGTTAGAC
CAGATCTGAGCCTGGGAGCTCTCTGGCTAACTAGGGAACCCACTGCTTAAGCCTCAATAAAGCTTGCCTT
GAGTGCTTCAAGTAGTGTGTGCCCGTCTGTTGTGTGACTCTGGTAACTAGAGATCCCTCAGACCCTTTTA
GTCAGTGTGGAAAATCTCTAGCAGTACGTATAGTAGTTCATGTCATCTTATTATTCAGTATTTATAACTT
GCAAAGAAATGAATATCAGAGAGTGAGAGGAACTTGTTTATTGCAGCTTATAATGGTTACAAATAAAGCA
ATAGCATCACAAATTTCACAAATAAAGCATTTTTTTCACTGCATTCTAGTTGTGGTTTGTCCAAACTCAT
CAATGTATCTTATCATGTCTGGCTCTAGCTATCCCGCCCCTAACTCCGCCCATCCCGCCCCTAACTCCGC
CCAGTTCCGCCCATTCTCCGCCCCATGGCTGACTAATTTTTTTTATTTATGCAGAGGCCGAGGCCGCCTC
GGCCTCTGAGCTATTCCAGAAGTAGTGAGGAGGCTTTTTTGGAGGCCTAGGGACGTACCCAATTCGCCCT
ATAGTGAGTCGTATTACGCGCGCTCACTGGCCGTCGTTTTACAACGTCGTGACTGGGAAAACCCTGGCGT
TACCCAACTTAATCGCCTTGCAGCACATCCCCCTTTCGCCAGCTGGCGTAATAGCGAAGAGGCCCGCACC
GATCGCCCTTCCCAACAGTTGCGCAGCCTGAATGGCGAATGGG
[124 nt withheld, positions 7604-7727]
C
[91 nt withheld, positions 7729-7819]
A
[49 nt withheld, positions 7821-7869]
CCTTTGACGTTGGAGTCCACGTTCTTT
[37 nt withheld, positions 7897-7933]
ACCCTATCTCGGTCTATTCTTTTGATTTATAAGGGATTTTGCCGATTTCGGCCTATTGGTTAAAAAATGA
GCTGATTTAACAAAAATTTAACGCGAATTTTAACAAAATATTAACGCTTACAATTTAGGTGGCACTTTTC
GGGGAAATGTGCGCGGAACCCCTATTTGTTTATTTTTCTAAATACATTCAAATATGTATCCGCTCATGAG
ACAATAACCCTGATAAATGCTTCAATAATATTGAAAAAGGAAGAGTATGAGTATTCAACATTTCCGTGTC
GCCCTTATTCCCTTTTTTGCGGCATTTTGCCTTCCTGTTTTTGCTCACCCAGAAACGCTGGTGAAAGTAA
AAGATGCTGAAGATCAGTTGGGTGCACGAGTGGGTTACATCGAACTGGATCTCAACAGCGGTAAGATCCT
TGAGAGTTTTCGCCCCGAAGAACGTTTTCCAATGATGAGCACTTTTAAAGTTCTGCTATGTGGCGCGGTA
TTATCCCGTATTGACGCCGGGCAAGAGCAACTCGGTCGCCGCATACACTATTCTCAGAATGACTTGGTTG
AGTACTCACCAGTCACAGAAAAGCATCTTACGGATGGCATGACAGTAAGAGAATTATGCAGTGCTGCCAT
AACCATGAGTGATAACACTGCGGCCAACTTACTTCTGACAACGATCGGAGGACCGAAGGAGCTAACCGCT
TTTTTGCACAACATGGGGGATCATGTAACTCGCCTTGATCGTTGGGAACCGGAGCTGAATGAAGCCATAC
CAAACGACGAGCGTGACACCACGATGCCTGTAGCAATGGCAACAACGTTGCGCAAACTATTAACTGGCGA
ACTACTTACTCTAGCTTCCCGGCAACAATTAATAGACTGGATGGAGGCGGATAAAGTTGCAGGACCACTT
CTGCGCTCGGCCCTTCCGGCTGGCTGGTTTATTGCTGATAAATCTGGAGCCGGTGAGCGTGGGTCTCGCG
GTATCATTGCAGCACTGGGGCCAGATGGTAAGCCCTCCCGTATCGTAGTTATCTACACGACGGGGAGTCA
GGCAACTATGGATGAACGAAATAGACAGATCGCTGAGATAGGTGCCTCACTGATTAAGCATTGGTAACTG
TCAGACCAAGTTTACTCATATATACTTTAGATTGATTTAAAACTTCATTTTTAATTTAAAAGGATCTAGG
TGAAGATCCTTTTTGATAATCTCATGACCAAAATCCCTTAACGTGAGTTTTCGTTCCACTGAGCGTCAGA
CCCCGTAGAAAAGATCAAAGGATCTTCTTGAGATCCTTTTTTTCTGCGCGTAATCTGCTGCTTGCAAACA
AAAAAACCACCGCTACCAGCGGTGGTTTGTTTGCCGGATCAAGAGCTACCAACTCTTTTTCCGAAGGTAA
CTGGCTTCAGCAGAGCGCAGATACCAAATACTGTTCTTCTAGTGTAGCCGTAGTTAGGCCACCACTTCAA
GAACTCTGTAGCACCGCCTACATACCTCGCTCTGCTAATCCTGTTACCAGTGGCTGCTGCCAGTGGCGAT
AAGTCGTGTCTTACCGGGTTGGACTCAAGACGATAGTTACCGGATAAGGCGCAGCGGTCGGGCTGAACGG
GGGGTTCGTGCACACAGCCCAGCTTGGAGCGAACGACCTACACCGAACTGAGATACCTACAGCGTGAGCT
ATGAGAAAGCGCCACGCTTCCCGAAGGGAGAAAGGCGGACAGGTATCCGGTAAGCGGCAGGGTCGGAACA
GGAGAGCGCACGAGGGAGCTTCCAGGGGGAAACGCCTGGTATCTTTATAGTCCTGTCGGGTTTCGCCACC
TCTGACTTGAGCGTCGATTTTTGTGATGCTCGTCAGGGGGGCGGAGCCTATGGAAAAACGCCAGCAACGC
GGCCTTTTTACGGTTCCTGGCCTTTTGCTGGCCTTTTGCTCACATGTTCTTTCCTGCGTTATCCCCTGAT
TCTGTGGATAACCGTATTACCGCCTTTGAGTGAGCTGATACCGCTCGCCGCAGCCGAACGACCGAGCGCA
GCGAGTCAGTGAGCGAGGAAGCGGAAGAGCGCCCAATACGCAAACCGCCTCTCCCCGCGCGTTGGCCGAT
TCATTAATGCAGCTGGCACGACAGGTTTCCCGACTGGAAAGCGGGCAGTGAGCGCAACGCAATTAATGTG
AGTTAGCTCACTCATTAGGCACCCCAGGCTTTACACTTTATGCTTCCGGCTCGTATGTTGTGTGGAATTG
TGAGCGGATAACAATTTCACACAGGAAACAGCTATGACCATGATTACGCCAAGCGCGCAATTAACCCTCA
CTAAAGGGAACAAAAGCTGGAGCTGCAAGC
