>Addgene plasmid #144980 | TFORF3504 | depositor partial sequence | sequence record 287055 | Insert
ATCGATTGATCAACAAGTTTGTACAAAAAAGTTGGCACCATGGCAGCCTCGGCGCAGGTGTCTGTGACCT
TTGAGGATGTGGCTGTGACATTCACCCAGGAGGAGTGGGGACAGTTGGATGCAGCCCAGAGAACCTTGTA
TCAGGAGGTGATGCTGGAGACCTGCGGACTTCTCATGTCTCTGGGCTGTCCTTTGTTCAAACCAGAGCTG
ATCTACCAGTTGGATCACAGACAGGAGCTATGGATGGCTACAAAAGACCTCTCCCAAAGCTCCTATCCAG
GTGACAACACAAAACCCAAGACCACAGAGCCTACCTTTTCTCACCTGGCCTTGCCTGAGGAAGTCTTACT
CCAGGAACAACTGACACAAGGAGCCTCAAAGAACTCCCAATTAGGGCAATCCAAGGATCAGGATGGGCCA
TCTGAAATGCAAGAAGTCCACTTGAAAATAGGGATAGGCCCCCAGCGGGGGAAGCTGCTGGAGAAAATGA
GTTCTGAACGTGATGGTTTGGGGTCAGATGATGGTGTATGTACAAAGATTACACAGAAACAAGTTTCAAC
AGAAGGTGATCTCTATGAATGTGATTCACATGGACCAGTTACAGATGCCTTGATTCGCGAAGAGAAAAAT
TCCTATAAATGTGAGGAATGCGGGAAAGTGTTTAAAAAGAATGCCCTCCTTGTTCAGCATGAACGGATTC
ACACTCAAGTGAAGCCCTATGAATGCACAGAGTGTGGGAAAACCTTTAGCAAGAGCACTCATCTTCTTCA
GCACCTCATCATCCACACTGGGGAGAAGCCCTATAAGTGCATGGAGTGTGGGAAGGCTTTTAACCGCAGG
TCACACCTCACACGGCACCAGCGGATTCACAGTGGAGAGAAGCCTTATAAGTGCAGTGAATGTGGAAAGG
CCTTCACCCACCGCTCCACTTTTGTCTTGCATCACAGGAGCCACACTGGAGAAAAACCCTTTGTGTGCAA
AGAGTGTGGCAAAGCCTTTCGAGATAGGCCAGGTTTCATTCGACACTACATCATCCACACGGGAGAGAAG
CCCTATGAGTGCATTGAGTGTGGGAAGGCCTTCAACCGCCGGTCATACCTCACGTGGCACCAACAGATTC
ACACTGGAGTGAAACCCTTTGAATGCAACGAGTGTGGAAAAGCTTTTTGCGAGAGTGCAGACCTCATTCA
ACACTACATTATCCACACTGGGGAGAAGCCCTATAAGTGCATGGAGTGTGGGAAGGCGTTCAACCGTAGG
TCACACCTCAAGCAGCATCAACGGATTCACACTGGGGAGAAGCCTTATGAATGCAGTGAATGTGGAAAGG
CCTTCACCCACTGCTCCACTTTTGTCTTGCATAAAAGGACCCACACAGGAGAAAAACCCTATGAATGCAA
AGAATGTGGAAAAGCCTTTAGTGATAGGGCAGACCTCATTCGCCACTTCAGCATCCACACTGGAGAGAAA
CCCTATGAGTGCGTGGAGTGTGGAAAGGCCTTCAACCGCAGCTCACACCTCACGAGGCACCAACAGATTC
ACACTGGAGAGAAACCCTATGAATGCATCCAGTGTGGGAAAGCCTTTTGCCGGAGCGCAAACCTTATTCG
ACACTCCATCATTCACACTGGAGAGAAGCCGTATGAATGCAGTGAGTGTGGAAAGGCTTTTAATCGCGGC
TCATCCCTCACACATCATCAAAGGATTCATACTGGGAGAAACCCTACCATTGTAACAGATGTGGGAAGAC
CTTTTATGACTGCACAGACTTCAGTCAACATCCAGGAACTTTTATTAGGGAAAGAGTTTTTGAATATCAC
CACTGAAGAAAATCTGTGGTTGCCAACTTTCTTGTACAAAGTGGTTGATATCGGTAAGCCTATCCCTAAC
CCTCTCCTCGGTCTCGATTCTACGTAGTAATGAACTAGTCCGTAACTTGAAAGTATTTCGATTTCTTGGC
TTTATATATCTTGTGGAAAGGACGAGGCCTTAGCGAAGAGGTGACAGAC
