>Addgene plasmid #144980 | TFORF3504 | depositor partial sequence | sequence record 287056 | Barcode
GGCCTTAGCGAAGAGGTGACAGAC
